>Addgene plasmid #202440 | pXPR_003-sgUBA6 | addgene full sequence | sequence record 398280 | Addgene NGS Result
TTCGTGCACACAGCCCAGCTTGGAGCGAACGACCTACACCGAACTGAGATACCTACAGCGTGAGCTATGA
GAAAGCGCCACGCTTCCCGAAGGGAGAAAGGCGGACAGGTATCCGGTAAGCGGCAGGGTCGGAACAGGAG
AGCGCACGAGGGAGCTTCCAGGGGGAAACGCCTGGTATCTTTATAGTCCTGTCGGGTTTCGCCACCTCTG
ACTTGAGCGTCGATTTTTGTGATGCTCGTCAGGGGGGCGGAGCCTATGGAAAAACGCCAGCAACGCGGCC
TTTTTACGGTTCCTGGCCTTTTGCTGGCCTTTTGCTCACATGTTCTTTCCTGCGTTATCCCCTGATTCTG
TGGATAACCGTATTACCGCCTTTGAGTGAGCTGATACCGCTCGCCGCAGCCGAACGACCGAGCGCAGCGA
GTCAGTGAGCGAGGAAGCGGAAGAGCGCCCAATACGCAAACCGCCTCTCCCCGCGCGTTGGCCGATTCAT
TAATGCAGCTGGCACGACAGGTTTCCCGACTGGAAAGCGGGCAGTGAGCGCAACGCAATTAATGTGAGTT
AGCTCACTCATTAGGCACCCCAGGCTTTACACTTTATGCTTCCGGCTCGTATGTTGTGTGGAATTGTGAG
CGGATAACAATTTCACACAGGAAACAGCTATGACCATGATTACGCCAAGCGCGCAATTAACCCTCACTAA
AGGGAACAAAAGCTGGAGCTGCAAGCTTAATGTAGTCTTATGCAATACTCTTGTAGTCTTGCAACATGGT
AACGATGAGTTAGCAACATGCCTTACAAGGAGAGAAAAAGCACCGTGCATGCCGATTGGTGGAAGTAAGG
TGGTACGATCGTGCCTTATTAGGAAGGCAACAGACGGGTCTGACATGGATTGGACGAACCACTGAATTGC
CGCATTGCAGAGATATTGTATTTAAGTGCCTAGCTCGATACATAAACGGGTCTCTCTGGTTAGACCAGAT
CTGAGCCTGGGAGCTCTCTGGCTAACTAGGGAACCCACTGCTTAAGCCTCAATAAAGCTTGCCTTGAGTG
CTTCAAGTAGTGTGTGCCCGTCTGTTGTGTGACTCTGGTAACTAGAGATCCCTCAGACCCTTTTAGTCAG
TGTGGAAAATCTCTAGCAGTGGCGCCCGAACAGGGACTTGAAAGCGAAAGGGAAACCAGAGGAGCTCTCT
CGACGCAGGACTCGGCTTGCTGAAGCGCGCACGGCAAGAGGCGAGGGGCGGCGACTGGTGAGTACGCCAA
AAATTTTGACTAGCGGAGGCTAGAAGGAGAGAGATGGGTGCGAGAGCGTCAGTATTAAGCGGGGGAGAAT
TAGATCGCGATGGGAAAAAATTCGGTTAAGGCCAGGGGGAAAGAAAAAATATAAATTAAAACATATAGTA
TGGGCAAGCAGGGAGCTAGAACGATTCGCAGTTAATCCTGGCCTGTTAGAAACATCAGAAGGCTGTAGAC
AAATACTGGGACAGCTACAACCATCCCTTCAGACAGGATCAGAAGAACTTAGATCATTATATAATACAGT
AGCAACCCTCTATTGTGTGCATCAAAGGATAGAGATAAAAGACACCAAGGAAGCTTTAGACAAGATAGAG
GAAGAGCAAAACAAAAGTAAGACCACCGCACAGCAAGCGGCCGCTGATCTTCAGACCTGGAGGAGGAGAT
ATGAGGGACAATTGGAGAAGTGAATTATATAAATATAAAGTAGTAAAAATTGAACCATTAGGAGTAGCAC
CCACCAAGGCAAAGAGAAGAGTGGTGCAGAGAGAAAAAAGAGCAGTGGGAATAGGAGCTTTGTTCCTTGG
GTTCTTGGGAGCAGCAGGAAGCACTATGGGCGCAGCGTCAATGACGCTGACGGTACAGGCCAGACAATTA
TTGTCTGGTATAGTGCAGCAGCAGAACAATTTGCTGAGGGCTATTGAGGCGCAACAGCATCTGTTGCAAC
TCACAGTCTGGGGCATCAAGCAGCTCCAGGCAAGAATCCTGGCTGTGGAAAGATACCTAAAGGATCAACA
GCTCCTGGGGATTTGGGGTTGCTCTGGAAAACTCATTTGCACCACTGCTGTGCCTTGGAATGCTAGTTGG
AGTAATAAATCTCTGGAACAGATTTGGAATCACACGACCTGGATGGAGTGGGACAGAGAAATTAACAATT
ACACAAGCTTAATACACTCCTTAATTGAAGAATCGCAAAACCAGCAAGAAAAGAATGAACAAGAATTATT
GGAATTAGATAAATGGGCAAGTTTGTGGAATTGGTTTAACATAACAAATTGGCTGTGGTATATAAAATTA
TTCATAATGATAGTAGGAGGCTTGGTAGGTTTAAGAATAGTTTTTGCTGTACTTTCTATAGTGAATAGAG
TTAGGCAGGGATATTCACCATTATCGTTTCAGACCCACCTCCCAACCCCGAGGGGACCCAGAGAGGGCCT
ATTTCCCATGATTCCTTCATATTTGCATATACGATACAAGGCTGTTAGAGAGATAATTAGAATTAATTTG
ACTGTAAACACAAAGATATTAGTACAAAATACGTGACGTAGAAAGTAATAATTTCTTGGGTAGTTTGCAG
TTTTAAAATTATGTTTTAAAATGGACTATCATATGCTTACCGTAACTTGAAAGTATTTCGATTTCTTGGC
TTTATATATCTTGTGGAAAGGACGAAACACCGCTGGAACCATATTTACATGGGTTTTAGAGCTAGAAATA
GCAAGTTAAAATAAGGCTAGTCCGTTATCAACTTGAAAAAGTGGCACCGAGTCGGTGCTTTTTTAAGCTT
GGCGTAACTAGATCTTGAGACAAATGGCAGTATTCATCCACAATTTTAAAAGAAAAGGGGGGATTGGGGG
GTACAGTGCAGGGGAAAGAATAGTAGACATAATAGCAACAGACATACAAACTAAAGAATTACAAAAACAA
ATTACAAAAATTCAAAATTTTCGGGTTTATTACAGGGACAGCAGAGATCCACTTTGGCGCCGGCTCGAGG
GGGCCCGGGTGCAAAGATGGATAAAGTTTTAAACAGAGAGGAATCTTTGCAGCTAATGGACCTTCTAGGT
CTTGAAAGGAGTGGGAATTGGCTCCGGTGCCCGTCAGTGGGCAGAGCGCACATCGCCCACAGTCCCCGAG
AAGTTGGGGGGAGGGGTCGGCAATTGATCCGGTGCCTAGAGAAGGTGGCGCGGGGTAAACTGGGAAAGTG
ATGTCGTGTACTGGCTCCGCCTTTTTCCCGAGGGTGGGGGAGAACCGTATATAAGTGCAGTAGTCGCCGT
GAACGTTCTTTTTCGCAACGGGTTTGCCGCCAGAACACAGGTAAGTGCCGTGTGTGGTTCCCGCGGGCCT
GGCCTCTTTACGGGTTATGGCCCTTGCGTGCCTTGAATTACTTCCACCTGGCTGCAGTACGTGATTCTTG
ATCCCGAGCTTCGGGTTGGAAGTGGGTGGGAGAGTTCGAGGCCTTGCGCTTAAGGAGCCCCTTCGCCTCG
TGCTTGAGTTGAGGCCTGGCCTGGGCGCTGGGGCCGCCGCGTGCGAATCTGGTGGCACCTTCGCGCCTGT
CTCGCTGCTTTCGATAAGTCTCTAGCCATTTAAAATTTTTGATGACCTGCTGCGACGCTTTTTTTCTGGC
AAGATAGTCTTGTAAATGCGGGCCAAGATCTGCACACTGGTATTTCGGTTTTTGGGGCCGCGGGCGGCGA
CGGGGCCCGTGCGTCCCAGCGCACATGTTCGGCGAGGCGGGGCCTGCGAGCGCGGCCACCGAGAATCGGA
CGGGGGTAGTCTCAAGCTGGCCGGCCTGCTCTGGTGCCTGGCCTCGCGCCGCCGTGTATCGCCCCGCCCT
GGGCGGCAAGGCTGGCCCGGTCGGCACCAGTTGCGTGAGCGGAAAGATGGCCGCTTCCCGGCCCTGCTGC
AGGGAGCTCAAAATGGAGGACGCGGCGCTCGGGAGAGCGGGCGGGTGAGTCACCCACACAAAGGAAAAGG
GCCTTTCCGTCCTCAGCCGTCGCTTCATGTGACTCCACGGAGTACCGGGCGCCGTCCAGGCACCTCGATT
AGTTCTCGAGCTTTTGGAGTACGTCGTCTTTAGGTTGGGGGGAGGGGTTTTATGCGATGGAGTTTCCCCA
CACTGAGTGGGTGGAGACTGAAGTTAGGCCAGCTTGGCACTTGATGTAATTCTCCTTGGAATTTGCCCTT
TTTGAGTTTGGATCTTGGTTCATTCTCAAGCCTCAGACAGTGGTTCAAAGTTTTTTTCTTCCATTTCAGG
TGTCGTGACGTACGGCCACCATGACCGAGTACAAGCCCACGGTGCGCCTCGCCACCCGCGACGACGTCCC
CAGGGCCGTACGCACCCTCGCCGCCGCGTTCGCCGACTACCCCGCCACGCGCCACACCGTCGATCCGGAC
CGCCACATCGAGCGGGTCACCGAGCTGCAAGAACTCTTCCTCACGCGCGTCGGGCTCGACATCGGCAAGG
TGTGGGTCGCGGACGACGGCGCCGCCGTGGCGGTCTGGACCACGCCGGAGAGCGTCGAAGCGGGGGCGGT
GTTCGCCGAGATCGGCCCGCGCATGGCCGAGTTGAGCGGTTCCCGGCTGGCCGCGCAGCAACAGATGGAA
GGCCTCCTGGCGCCGCACCGGCCCAAGGAGCCCGCGTGGTTCCTGGCCACCGTCGGAGTCTCGCCCGACC
ACCAGGGCAAGGGTCTGGGCAGCGCCGTCGTGCTCCCCGGAGTGGAGGCGGCCGAGCGCGCCGGGGTGCC
CGCCTTCCTGGAGACCTCCGCGCCCCGCAACCTCCCCTTCTACGAGCGGCTCGGCTTCACCGTCACCGCC
GACGTCGAGGTGCCCGAAGGACCGCGCACCTGGTGCATGACCCGCAAGCCCGGTGCCTGAACGCGTTAAG
TCGACAATCAACCTCTGGATTACAAAATTTGTGAAAGATTGACTGGTATTCTTAACTATGTTGCTCCTTT
TACGCTATGTGGATACGCTGCTTTAATGCCTTTGTATCATGCTATTGCTTCCCGTATGGCTTTCATTTTC
TCCTCCTTGTATAAATCCTGGTTGCTGTCTCTTTATGAGGAGTTGTGGCCCGTTGTCAGGCAACGTGGCG
TGGTGTGCACTGTGTTTGCTGACGCAACCCCCACTGGTTGGGGCATTGCCACCACCTGTCAGCTCCTTTC
CGGGACTTTCGCTTTCCCCCTCCCTATTGCCACGGCGGAACTCATCGCCGCCTGCCTTGCCCGCTGCTGG
ACAGGGGCTCGGCTGTTGGGCACTGACAATTCCGTGGTGTTGTCGGGGAAATCATCGTCCTTTCCTTGGC
TGCTCGCCTGTGTTGCCACCTGGATTCTGCGCGGGACGTCCTTCTGCTACGTCCCTTCGGCCCTCAATCC
AGCGGACCTTCCTTCCCGCGGCCTGCTGCCGGCTCTGCGGCCTCTTCCGCGTCTTCGCCTTCGCCCTCAG
ACGAGTCGGATCTCCCTTTGGGCCGCCTCCCCGCGTCGACTTTAAGACCAATGACTTACAAGGCAGCTGT
AGATCTTAGCCACTTTTTAAAAGAAAAGGGGGGACTGGAAGGGCTAATTCACTCCCAACGAAGACAAGAT
CTGCTTTTTGCTTGTACTGGGTCTCTCTGGTTAGACCAGATCTGAGCCTGGGAGCTCTCTGGCTAACTAG
GGAACCCACTGCTTAAGCCTCAATAAAGCTTGCCTTGAGTGCTTCAAGTAGTGTGTGCCCGTCTGTTGTG
TGACTCTGGTAACTAGAGATCCCTCAGACCCTTTTAGTCAGTGTGGAAAATCTCTAGCAGTACGTATAGT
AGTTCATGTCATCTTATTATTCAGTATTTATAACTTGCAAAGAAATGAATATCAGAGAGTGAGAGGAACT
TGTTTATTGCAGCTTATAATGGTTACAAATAAAGCAATAGCATCACAAATTTCACAAATAAAGCATTTTT
TTCACTGCATTCTAGTTGTGGTTTGTCCAAACTCATCAATGTATCTTATCATGTCTGGCTCTAGCTATCC
CGCCCCTAACTCCGCCCATCCCGCCCCTAACTCCGCCCAGTTCCGCCCATTCTCCGCCCCATGGCTGACT
AATTTTTTTTATTTATGCAGAGGCCGAGGCCGCCTCGGCCTCTGAGCTATTCCAGAAGTAGTGAGGAGGC
TTTTTTGGAGGCCTAGGGACGTACCCAATTCGCCCTATAGTGAGTCGTATTACGCGCGCTCACTGGCCGT
CGTTTTACAACGTCGTGACTGGGAAAACCCTGGCGTTACCCAACTTAATCGCCTTGCAGCACATCCCCCT
TTCGCCAGCTGGCGTAATAGCGAAGAGGCCCGCACCGATCGCCCTTCCCAACAGTTGCGCAGCCTGAATG
GCGAATGGG
[124 nt withheld, positions 6380-6503]
C
[91 nt withheld, positions 6505-6595]
A
[49 nt withheld, positions 6597-6645]
CCTTTGACGTTGGAGTCCACGTTCTTT
[37 nt withheld, positions 6673-6709]
ACCCTATCTCGGTCTATTCTTTTGATTTATAAGGGATTTTGCCGATTTCGGCCTATTGGTTAAAAAATGA
GCTGATTTAACAAAAATTTAACGCGAATTTTAACAAAATATTAACGCTTACAATTTAGGTGGCACTTTTC
GGGGAAATGTGCGCGGAACCCCTATTTGTTTATTTTTCTAAATACATTCAAATATGTATCCGCTCATGAG
ACAATAACCCTGATAAATGCTTCAATAATATTGAAAAAGGAAGAGTATGAGTATTCAACATTTCCGTGTC
GCCCTTATTCCCTTTTTTGCGGCATTTTGCCTTCCTGTTTTTGCTCACCCAGAAACGCTGGTGAAAGTAA
AAGATGCTGAAGATCAGTTGGGTGCACGAGTGGGTTACATCGAACTGGATCTCAACAGCGGTAAGATCCT
TGAGAGTTTTCGCCCCGAAGAACGTTTTCCAATGATGAGCACTTTTAAAGTTCTGCTATGTGGCGCGGTA
TTATCCCGTATTGACGCCGGGCAAGAGCAACTCGGTCGCCGCATACACTATTCTCAGAATGACTTGGTTG
AGTACTCACCAGTCACAGAAAAGCATCTTACGGATGGCATGACAGTAAGAGAATTATGCAGTGCTGCCAT
AACCATGAGTGATAACACTGCGGCCAACTTACTTCTGACAACGATCGGAGGACCGAAGGAGCTAACCGCT
TTTTTGCACAACATGGGGGATCATGTAACTCGCCTTGATCGTTGGGAACCGGAGCTGAATGAAGCCATAC
CAAACGACGAGCGTGACACCACGATGCCTGTAGCAATGGCAACAACGTTGCGCAAACTATTAACTGGCGA
ACTACTTACTCTAGCTTCCCGGCAACAATTAATAGACTGGATGGAGGCGGATAAAGTTGCAGGACCACTT
CTGCGCTCGGCCCTTCCGGCTGGCTGGTTTATTGCTGATAAATCTGGAGCCGGTGAGCGTGGGTCTCGCG
GTATCATTGCAGCACTGGGGCCAGATGGTAAGCCCTCCCGTATCGTAGTTATCTACACGACGGGGAGTCA
GGCAACTATGGATGAACGAAATAGACAGATCGCTGAGATAGGTGCCTCACTGATTAAGCATTGGTAACTG
TCAGACCAAGTTTACTCATATATACTTTAGATTGATTTAAAACTTCATTTTTAATTTAAAAGGATCTAGG
TGAAGATCCTTTTTGATAATCTCATGACCAAAATCCCTTAACGTGAGTTTTCGTTCCACTGAGCGTCAGA
CCCCGTAGAAAAGATCAAAGGATCTTCTTGAGATCCTTTTTTTCTGCGCGTAATCTGCTGCTTGCAAACA
AAAAAACCACCGCTACCAGCGGTGGTTTGTTTGCCGGATCAAGAGCTACCAACTCTTTTTCCGAAGGTAA
CTGGCTTCAGCAGAGCGCAGATACCAAATACTGTTCTTCTAGTGTAGCCGTAGTTAGGCCACCACTTCAA
GAACTCTGTAGCACCGCCTACATACCTCGCTCTGCTAATCCTGTTACCAGTGGCTGCTGCCAGTGGCGAT
AAGTCGTGTCTTACCGGGTTGGACTCAAGACGATAGTTACCGGATAAGGCGCAGCGGTCGGGCTGAACGG
GGGG
Features (pLannotate 1.2.2; 29 found; start..end, strand, type, name):
    445..537     +  CDS            lacI (fragment): lac repressor; lacI; The lac repressor binds to the lac operator to inhibit transcription in E. coli. This inhibition can be relieved by adding lactose or isopropyl-β-D-thiogalactopyranoside (IPTG).
    550..571     +  protein_bind   CAP binding site: CAP binding activates transcription in the presence of cAMP. E. coli catabolite activator protein
    586..616     +  promoter       lac promoter: promoter for the E. coli lac operon
    624..640     +  protein_bind   lac operator: The lac repressor binds to the lac operator to inhibit transcription in E. coli. This inhibition can be relieved by adding lactose or isopropyl-β-D-thiogalactopyranoside (IPTG). lac repressor encoded by lacI
    685..703     +  promoter       T3 promoter: promoter for bacteriophage T3 RNA polymerase
    731..957     +  promoter       RSV promoter: Rous sarcoma virus enhancer/promoter
    958..1138    +  LTR            5' LTR (truncated): truncated 5' long terminal repeat (LTR) from HIV-1
   1185..1310    +  misc_feature   HIV-1 Ψ: packaging signal of human immunodeficiency virus type 1
   1294..1657    +  CDS            HIV-1 gag (fragment): gag protein from human immunodeficiency virus 1; gag
   1803..2036    +  misc_feature   RRE: The Rev response element (RRE) of HIV-1 allows for Rev-dependent mRNA export from the nucleus to the cytoplasm.
   2413..2439    +  CDS            Rev (fragment): human immunodeficiency virus 1 (HIV-1) Rev protein; rev; enhances nuclear export of unspliced and incompletely spliced viral mRNAs
   2443..2683    +  promoter       U6 promoter: RNA polymerase III promoter for human U6 snRNA
   2713..2788    +  misc_RNA       gRNA scaffold: guide RNA scaffold for the Streptococcus pyogenes CRISPR/Cas9 system
   2844..2961    +  misc_feature   cPPT/CTS: central polypurine tract and central termination sequence of HIV-1
   3027..3093    +  CDS            small t antigen (fragment): SV40 (simian virus 40) small t antigen
   3119..3330    +  promoter       EF-1α core promoter: core promoter for human elongation factor EF-1α
   3331..4269    +  intron         EF-1α intron A: intron upstream of the start codon of human EF-1α
   4291..4890    +  CDS            PuroR (fragment): puromycin N-acetyltransferase; pac from Streptomyces; confers resistance to puromycin
   4906..5494    +  misc_feature   WPRE: woodchuck hepatitis virus posttranscriptional regulatory element
   5545..5564    +  misc_feature   cPPT/CTS (fragment): central polypurine tract and central termination sequence of HIV-1
   5566..5799    +  LTR            3' LTR (ΔU3): self-inactivating 3' long terminal repeat (LTR) from HIV-1
   5877..5998    +  polyA_signal   SV40 poly(A) signal: SV40 polyadenylation signal
   6038..6173    +  rep_origin     SV40 ori: SV40 origin of replication
   6194..6212    -  promoter       T7 promoter: promoter for bacteriophage T7 RNA polymerase
   6220..6375    +  CDS            lacZα (fragment): LacZα fragment of β-galactosidase; lacZ fragment
   6380..6808    +  rep_origin     f1 ori (sequence partly withheld): f1 bacteriophage origin of replication; arrow indicates direction of (+) strand synthesis
   6861..6965    +  promoter       AmpR promoter: bla
   6966..7826    +  CDS            AmpR: β-lactamase; bla; confers resistance to ampicillin, carbenicillin, and related antibiotics
   7997..262     +  rep_origin     ori (across the origin): high-copy-number ColE1/pMB1/pBR322/pUC origin of replication
