[The description below was written by a language model from this plasmid's Addgene catalogue record and pLannotate feature annotations shown in this document.]
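Description:
pXPR_003-sgUBA6 is a lentiviral CRISPR guide-expression plasmid built on the pXPR_003 backbone and carrying a single guide RNA directed against human UBA6 (also known as UBE1L2 or E1-L2). In bacteria it is maintained through a high-copy ColE1/pUC-type origin and selected with ampicillin via the bla gene. An f1 origin and remnants of a lac/lacZα cloning region, flanked by T3 and T7 promoters, are also present in the backbone.

The transfer cassette has a third-generation, self-inactivating layout. An RSV promoter replaces the U3 region of a truncated HIV-1 5' LTR to drive genomic RNA production in packaging cells. It is followed by the Ψ packaging signal with a partial gag sequence, the Rev response element for nuclear export, a cPPT/CTS element, and a ΔU3 3' LTR that inactivates LTR promoter activity after integration. An SV40 polyadenylation signal and SV40 origin lie downstream of the 3' LTR.

Within the provirus, a human U6 RNA polymerase III promoter transcribes the UBA6-targeting spacer fused to the Streptococcus pyogenes Cas9 guide scaffold. A separate EF-1α core promoter with its intron A drives puromycin N-acetyltransferase, stabilised by a WPRE, so that transduced mammalian cells can be selected with puromycin.

No Cas9 coding sequence is annotated, so the nuclease would have to come from another source, such as a Cas9-expressing cell line. The record gives the purpose simply as expression of a UBA6 guide RNA. The cloning sites used to insert the guide are not recorded.
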