Addgene plasmid #202440: pXPR_003-sgUBA6
Purpose: Expression of a guide RNA targeting UBA6
Depositing lab: William Hahn. Depositing organization: Dana-Farber Cancer Institute. Publication: A Ubiquitination Cascade Regulating the Integrated Stress Response and Survival in Carcinomas. Cervia LD, Shibue T, Borah AA, Gaeta B, He L, Leung L, Li N, Moyer SM, Shim BH, Dumont N, Gonzalez A, Bick NR, Kazachkova M, Dempster JM, Krill-Burger JM, Piccioni F, Udeshi ND, Olive ME, Carr SA, Root DE, McFarland JM, Vazquez F, Hahn WC. Cancer Discov. 2023 Mar 1;13(3):766-795. doi: 10.1158/2159-8290.CD-22-1230. PubMed 36576405.
Backbone
  Vector backbone: pXPR_003
  Vector type: Mammalian Expression, Lentiviral, CRISPR
  Selectable markers: Puromycin
Growth in bacteria
  Bacterial resistance: Ampicillin, 100 μg/mL
  Growth temperature: 37°C
  Growth strain: NEB Stable
  Copy number: High Copy
Gene/Insert
  Gene/Insert name: UBA6 gRNA
  gRNA/shRNA sequence: CTGGAACCATATTTACATGG
  Species: H. sapiens (human)
  Entrez Gene: UBA6 (a.k.a. E1-L2, MOP-4, UBE1L2)
  Promoter: hU6
  Cloning method: Restriction Enzyme; 5′ cloning site unknown (unknown if destroyed)
Terms and licenses: Academic/Nonprofit Terms; Industry Terms: Not Available to Industry
How to cite: pXPR_003-sgUBA6 was a gift from William Hahn (Addgene plasmid # 202440 ; http://n2t.net/addgene:202440 ; RRID:Addgene_202440)
